Addgene plasmid #204747: pCPH2A.X_K5R-GS3
Purpose: Expression of Cas9 and human H2AX with the K5R mutation
Depositing lab: Yuichiro Miyaoka. Depositing organization: Tokyo Metropolitan Institute of Medical Science. Publication: Fusion of histone variants to Cas9 suppresses non-homologous end joining. Kato-Inui T, Takahashi G, Ono T, Miyaoka Y. PLoS One. 2024 May 13;19(5):e0288578. doi: 10.1371/journal.pone.0288578. eCollection 2024. PubMed 38739603.
Backbone
  Vector backbone: pSpCas9(BB)-2A-Puro(PX459)V2.0(#62988)
  Vector type: Mammalian Expression
Growth in bacteria
  Bacterial resistance: Ampicillin, 100 μg/mL
  Growth temperature: 37°C
  Growth strain: DH5alpha
  Copy number: High Copy
Gene/Insert
  Gene/Insert name: H2AX K5R (alt name: H2AFX)
  Species: H. sapiens (human)
  Mutation: H2AX with the K5R mutation
  Entrez Gene: H2AX (a.k.a. H2A.X, H2A/X, H2AFX)
  Cloning method: Restriction Enzyme; 5′ cloning site Unknown (unknown if destroyed)
Terms and licenses: Academic/Nonprofit Terms; Industry Terms: Not Available to Industry
How to cite: pCPH2A.X_K5R-GS3 was a gift from Yuichiro Miyaoka (Addgene plasmid # 204747 ; http://n2t.net/addgene:204747 ; RRID:Addgene_204747)
