[The description below was written by a language model from this plasmid's Addgene catalogue record and pLannotate feature annotations shown in this document.]
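Description:
pCPH2A.X_K5R-GS3 is a mammalian expression plasmid built on the pSpCas9(BB)-2A-Puro (PX459) V2.0 backbone and designed to express Streptococcus pyogenes Cas9 together with human histone variant H2AX carrying a K5R substitution. It is propagated in E. coli as a high-copy plasmid through a ColE1/pUC-type origin and selected with ampicillin via the β-lactamase gene. An f1 phage origin is also present, along with a single AAV2 ITR carried over from the backbone and short bom and rop fragments that appear to be vestigial.

The mammalian cassette is driven by a CBh-type hybrid promoter, made up of the CMV enhancer, the chicken β-actin promoter and a hybrid CBA/MVM intron. The H2AX coding sequence lies upstream of Cas9, separated from it by a short gap. Given the "GS3" in the name and the associated publication on histone variant–Cas9 fusions, this gap probably encodes a flexible glycine-serine linker joining the two as one fusion protein, although the linker itself is not annotated. The full Cas9 open reading frame, annotated here as contiguous N- and C-terminal portions, is followed by a nucleoplasmin bipartite nuclear localization signal. Next comes a puromycin N-acetyltransferase gene for selecting transfected cells, which in the parent backbone is linked through a 2A peptide, and the cassette ends with a bGH polyadenylation signal. No U6 promoter or guide RNA scaffold appears in the feature table, so the record does not show whether the sgRNA cassette of the parent vector was retained.

According to the associated study, the construct is used to test how tethering H2AX variants to Cas9 influences genome-editing outcomes, specifically suppression of non-homologous end joining. The record does not state the rationale for the K5R mutation.
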