Features (pLannotate 1.2.2; 17 found; start..end, strand, type, name):
     12..297     +  enhancer       CMV enhancer: human cytomegalovirus immediate early enhancer; contains an 18-bp deletion relative to the standard CMV enhancer
    299..573     +  promoter       chicken β-actin promoter: No description available
    574..801     +  intron         hybrid intron: hybrid between chicken β-actin (CBA) and minute virus of mice (MMV) introns (Gray et al., 2011)
    939..1364    +  CDS            H2AX: H2AX_HUMAN - Also known as H2AFX From Homo sapiens (Human).
   1410..3011    +  CDS            Cas9(N): N-terminal portion of Streptococcus pyogenes Cas9 (Zetsche et al., 2015)
   3012..5510    +  CDS            Cas9(C): C-terminal portion of Streptococcus pyogenes Cas9 (Zetsche et al., 2015)
   5511..5558    +  CDS            nucleoplasmin NLS: bipartite nuclear localization signal from nucleoplasmin
   5628..6227    +  CDS            PuroR (fragment): puromycin N-acetyltransferase; pac from Streptomyces; confers resistance to puromycin
   6261..6372    +  polyA_signal   bGH poly(A) signal: bovine growth hormone polyadenylation signal
   6477..6617    +  repeat_region  AAV2 ITR: inverted terminal repeat of adeno-associated virus serotype 2 inverted
   6622..6673    -  misc_feature   bom (fragment): basis of mobility region from pBR322
   6692..7147    +  rep_origin     f1 ori (sequence partly withheld): f1 bacteriophage origin of replication; arrow indicates direction of (+) strand synthesis
   7148..7197    -  misc_feature   bom (fragment): basis of mobility region from pBR322
   7299..7334    -  CDS            rop (fragment): Rop protein, which maintains plasmids at low copy number; rop
   7429..7533    +  promoter       AmpR promoter: bla
   7534..8394    +  CDS            AmpR: β-lactamase; bla; confers resistance to ampicillin, carbenicillin, and related antibiotics
   8565..9153    +  rep_origin     ori: high-copy-number ColE1/pMB1/pBR322/pUC origin of replication
>Addgene plasmid #204747 | pCPH2A.X_K5R-GS3 | addgene full sequence | sequence record 407629 | Addgene NGS Result
CTAGAGGTACCCGTTACATAACTTACGGTAAATGGCCCGCCTGGCTGACCGCCCAACGACCCCCGCCCAT
TGACGTCAATAGTAACGCCAATAGGGACTTTCCATTGACGTCAATGGGTGGAGTATTTACGGTAAACTGC
CCACTTGGCAGTACATCAAGTGTATCATATGCCAAGTACGCCCCCTATTGACGTCAATGACGGTAAATGG
CCCGCCTGGCATTGTGCCCAGTACATGACCTTATGGGACTTTCCTACTTGGCAGTACATCTACGTATTAG
TCATCGCTATTACCATGGTCGAGGTGAGCCCCACGTTCTGCTTCACTCTCCCCATCTCCCCCCCCTCCCC
ACCCCCAATTTTGTATTTATTTATTTTTTAATTATTTTGTGCAGCGATGGGGGCGGGGGGGGGGGGGCGC
GCGCCAGGCGGGGCGGGGCGGGGCGAGGGGCGGGGCGGGGCGAGGCGGAGAGGTGCGGCGGCAGCCAATC
AGAGCGGCGCGCTCCGAAAGTTTCCTTTTATGGCGAGGCGGCGGCGGCGGCGGCCCTATAAAAAGCGAAG
CGCGCGGCGGGCGGGAGTCGCTGCGCGCTGCCTTCGCCCCGTGCCCCGCTCCGCCGCCGCCTCGCGCCGC
CCGCCCCGGCTCTGACTGACCGCGTTACTCCCACAGGTGAGCGGGCGGGACGGCCCTTCTCCTCCGGGCT
GTAATTAGCTGAGCAAGAGGTAAGGGTTTAAGGGATGGTTGGTTGGTGGGGTATTAATGTTTAATTACCT
GGAGCACCTGCCTGAAATCACTTTTTTTCAGGTTGGACCGGTGCCACCATGGACTATAAGGACCACGACG
GAGACTACAAGGATCATGATATTGATTACAAAGACGATGACGATAAGATGGCCCCAAAGAAGAAGCGGAA
GGTCGGGATCCACGGAGTCCCTGCAGCCTCGGGCCGCGGCAGGACTGGCGGCAAGGCCCGCGCCAAGGCC
AAGTCGCGCTCGTCGCGCGCCGGCCTCCAGTTCCCAGTGGGCCGTGTACACCGGCTGCTGCGGAAGGGCC
ACTACGCCGAGCGCGTTGGCGCCGGCGCGCCAGTGTACCTGGCGGCAGTGCTGGAGTACCTCACCGCTGA
GATCCTGGAGCTGGCGGGCAATGCGGCCCGCGACAACAAGAAGACGCGAATCATCCCCCGCCACCTGCAG
CTGGCCATCCGCAACGACGAGGAGCTCAACAAGCTGCTGGGCGGCGTGACGATCGCCCAGGGAGGCGTCC
TGCCCAACATCCAGGCCGTGCTGCTGCCCAAGAAGACCAGCGCCACCGTGGGGCCGAAGGCGCCCTCGGG
CGGCAAGAAGGCCACCCAGGCCTCCCAGGAGTACGGTGGCGGTGGATCCGGTGGCGGTGGAAGTGGTGGC
GGTGGATCTGACAAGAAGTACAGCATCGGCCTGGACATCGGCACCAACTCTGTGGGCTGGGCCGTGATCA
CCGACGAGTACAAGGTGCCCAGCAAGAAATTCAAGGTGCTGGGCAACACCGACCGGCACAGCATCAAGAA
GAACCTGATCGGAGCCCTGCTGTTCGACAGCGGCGAAACAGCCGAGGCCACCCGGCTGAAGAGAACCGCC
AGAAGAAGATACACCAGACGGAAGAACCGGATCTGCTATCTGCAAGAGATCTTCAGCAACGAGATGGCCA
AGGTGGACGACAGCTTCTTCCACAGACTGGAAGAGTCCTTCCTGGTGGAAGAGGATAAGAAGCACGAGCG
GCACCCCATCTTCGGCAACATCGTGGACGAGGTGGCCTACCACGAGAAGTACCCCACCATCTACCACCTG
AGAAAGAAACTGGTGGACAGCACCGACAAGGCCGACCTGCGGCTGATCTATCTGGCCCTGGCCCACATGA
TCAAGTTCCGGGGCCACTTCCTGATCGAGGGCGACCTGAACCCCGACAACAGCGACGTGGACAAGCTGTT
CATCCAGCTGGTGCAGACCTACAACCAGCTGTTCGAGGAAAACCCCATCAACGCCAGCGGCGTGGACGCC
AAGGCCATCCTGTCTGCCAGACTGAGCAAGAGCAGACGGCTGGAAAATCTGATCGCCCAGCTGCCCGGCG
AGAAGAAGAATGGCCTGTTCGGAAACCTGATTGCCCTGAGCCTGGGCCTGACCCCCAACTTCAAGAGCAA
CTTCGACCTGGCCGAGGATGCCAAACTGCAGCTGAGCAAGGACACCTACGACGACGACCTGGACAACCTG
CTGGCCCAGATCGGCGACCAGTACGCCGACCTGTTTCTGGCCGCCAAGAACCTGTCCGACGCCATCCTGC
TGAGCGACATCCTGAGAGTGAACACCGAGATCACCAAGGCCCCCCTGAGCGCCTCTATGATCAAGAGATA
CGACGAGCACCACCAGGACCTGACCCTGCTGAAAGCTCTCGTGCGGCAGCAGCTGCCTGAGAAGTACAAA
GAGATTTTCTTCGACCAGAGCAAGAACGGCTACGCCGGCTACATTGACGGCGGAGCCAGCCAGGAAGAGT
TCTACAAGTTCATCAAGCCCATCCTGGAAAAGATGGACGGCACCGAGGAACTGCTCGTGAAGCTGAACAG
AGAGGACCTGCTGCGGAAGCAGCGGACCTTCGACAACGGCAGCATCCCCCACCAGATCCACCTGGGAGAG
CTGCACGCCATTCTGCGGCGGCAGGAAGATTTTTACCCATTCCTGAAGGACAACCGGGAAAAGATCGAGA
AGATCCTGACCTTCCGCATCCCCTACTACGTGGGCCCTCTGGCCAGGGGAAACAGCAGATTCGCCTGGAT
GACCAGAAAGAGCGAGGAAACCATCACCCCCTGGAACTTCGAGGAAGTGGTGGACAAGGGCGCTTCCGCC
CAGAGCTTCATCGAGCGGATGACCAACTTCGATAAGAACCTGCCCAACGAGAAGGTGCTGCCCAAGCACA
GCCTGCTGTACGAGTACTTCACCGTGTATAACGAGCTGACCAAAGTGAAATACGTGACCGAGGGAATGAG
AAAGCCCGCCTTCCTGAGCGGCGAGCAGAAAAAGGCCATCGTGGACCTGCTGTTCAAGACCAACCGGAAA
GTGACCGTGAAGCAGCTGAAAGAGGACTACTTCAAGAAAATCGAGTGCTTCGACTCCGTGGAAATCTCCG
GCGTGGAAGATCGGTTCAACGCCTCCCTGGGCACATACCACGATCTGCTGAAAATTATCAAGGACAAGGA
CTTCCTGGACAATGAGGAAAACGAGGACATTCTGGAAGATATCGTGCTGACCCTGACACTGTTTGAGGAC
AGAGAGATGATCGAGGAACGGCTGAAAACCTATGCCCACCTGTTCGACGACAAAGTGATGAAGCAGCTGA
AGCGGCGGAGATACACCGGCTGGGGCAGGCTGAGCCGGAAGCTGATCAACGGCATCCGGGACAAGCAGTC
CGGCAAGACAATCCTGGATTTCCTGAAGTCCGACGGCTTCGCCAACAGAAACTTCATGCAGCTGATCCAC
GACGACAGCCTGACCTTTAAAGAGGACATCCAGAAAGCCCAGGTGTCCGGCCAGGGCGATAGCCTGCACG
AGCACATTGCCAATCTGGCCGGCAGCCCCGCCATTAAGAAGGGCATCCTGCAGACAGTGAAGGTGGTGGA
CGAGCTCGTGAAAGTGATGGGCCGGCACAAGCCCGAGAACATCGTGATCGAAATGGCCAGAGAGAACCAG
ACCACCCAGAAGGGACAGAAGAACAGCCGCGAGAGAATGAAGCGGATCGAAGAGGGCATCAAAGAGCTGG
GCAGCCAGATCCTGAAAGAACACCCCGTGGAAAACACCCAGCTGCAGAACGAGAAGCTGTACCTGTACTA
CCTGCAGAATGGGCGGGATATGTACGTGGACCAGGAACTGGACATCAACCGGCTGTCCGACTACGATGTG
GACCATATCGTGCCTCAGAGCTTTCTGAAGGACGACTCCATCGACAACAAGGTGCTGACCAGAAGCGACA
AGAACCGGGGCAAGAGCGACAACGTGCCCTCCGAAGAGGTCGTGAAGAAGATGAAGAACTACTGGCGGCA
GCTGCTGAACGCCAAGCTGATTACCCAGAGAAAGTTCGACAATCTGACCAAGGCCGAGAGAGGCGGCCTG
AGCGAACTGGATAAGGCCGGCTTCATCAAGAGACAGCTGGTGGAAACCCGGCAGATCACAAAGCACGTGG
CACAGATCCTGGACTCCCGGATGAACACTAAGTACGACGAGAATGACAAGCTGATCCGGGAAGTGAAAGT
GATCACCCTGAAGTCCAAGCTGGTGTCCGATTTCCGGAAGGATTTCCAGTTTTACAAAGTGCGCGAGATC
AACAACTACCACCACGCCCACGACGCCTACCTGAACGCCGTCGTGGGAACCGCCCTGATCAAAAAGTACC
CTAAGCTGGAAAGCGAGTTCGTGTACGGCGACTACAAGGTGTACGACGTGCGGAAGATGATCGCCAAGAG
CGAGCAGGAAATCGGCAAGGCTACCGCCAAGTACTTCTTCTACAGCAACATCATGAACTTTTTCAAGACC
GAGATTACCCTGGCCAACGGCGAGATCCGGAAGCGGCCTCTGATCGAGACAAACGGCGAAACCGGGGAGA
TCGTGTGGGATAAGGGCCGGGATTTTGCCACCGTGCGGAAAGTGCTGAGCATGCCCCAAGTGAATATCGT
GAAAAAGACCGAGGTGCAGACAGGCGGCTTCAGCAAAGAGTCTATCCTGCCCAAGAGGAACAGCGATAAG
CTGATCGCCAGAAAGAAGGACTGGGACCCTAAGAAGTACGGCGGCTTCGACAGCCCCACCGTGGCCTATT
CTGTGCTGGTGGTGGCCAAAGTGGAAAAGGGCAAGTCCAAGAAACTGAAGAGTGTGAAAGAGCTGCTGGG
GATCACCATCATGGAAAGAAGCAGCTTCGAGAAGAATCCCATCGACTTTCTGGAAGCCAAGGGCTACAAA
GAAGTGAAAAAGGACCTGATCATCAAGCTGCCTAAGTACTCCCTGTTCGAGCTGGAAAACGGCCGGAAGA
GAATGCTGGCCTCTGCCGGCGAACTGCAGAAGGGAAACGAACTGGCCCTGCCCTCCAAATATGTGAACTT
CCTGTACCTGGCCAGCCACTATGAGAAGCTGAAGGGCTCCCCCGAGGATAATGAGCAGAAACAGCTGTTT
GTGGAACAGCACAAGCACTACCTGGACGAGATCATCGAGCAGATCAGCGAGTTCTCCAAGAGAGTGATCC
TGGCCGACGCTAATCTGGACAAAGTGCTGTCCGCCTACAACAAGCACCGGGATAAGCCCATCAGAGAGCA
GGCCGAGAATATCATCCACCTGTTTACCCTGACCAATCTGGGAGCCCCTGCCGCCTTCAAGTACTTTGAC
ACCACCATCGACCGGAAGAGGTACACCAGCACCAAAGAGGTGCTGGACGCCACCCTGATCCACCAGAGCA
TCACCGGCCTGTACGAGACACGGATCGACCTGTCTCAGCTGGGAGGCGACAAAAGGCCGGCGGCCACGAA
AAAGGCCGGCCAGGCAAAAAAGAAAAAGGAATTCGGCAGTGGAGAGGGCAGAGGAAGTCTGCTAACATGC
GGTGACGTCGAGGAGAATCCTGGCCCAATGACCGAGTACAAGCCCACGGTGCGCCTCGCCACCCGCGACG
ACGTCCCCAGGGCCGTACGCACCCTCGCCGCCGCGTTCGCCGACTACCCCGCCACGCGCCACACCGTCGA
TCCGGACCGCCACATCGAGCGGGTCACCGAGCTGCAAGAACTCTTCCTCACGCGCGTCGGGCTCGACATC
GGCAAGGTGTGGGTCGCGGACGACGGCGCCGCGGTGGCGGTCTGGACCACGCCGGAGAGCGTCGAAGCGG
GGGCGGTGTTCGCCGAGATCGGCCCGCGCATGGCCGAGTTGAGCGGTTCCCGGCTGGCCGCGCAGCAACA
GATGGAAGGCCTCCTGGCGCCGCACCGGCCCAAGGAGCCCGCGTGGTTCCTGGCCACCGTCGGAGTCTCG
CCCGACCACCAGGGCAAGGGTCTGGGCAGCGCCGTCGTGCTCCCCGGAGTGGAGGCGGCCGAGCGCGCCG
GGGTGCCCGCCTTCCTGGAGACCTCCGCGCCCCGCAACCTCCCCTTCTACGAGCGGCTCGGCTTCACCGT
CACCGCCGACGTCGAGGTGCCCGAAGGACCGCGCACCTGGTGCATGACCCGCAAGCCCGGTGCCTGAGAA
TTCTAACTAGAGCTCGCTGATCAGCCTCGACTGTGCCTTCTAGTTGCCAGCCATCTGTTGTTTGCCCCTC
CCCCGTGCCTTCCTTGACCCTGGAAGGTGCCACTCCCACTGTCCTTTCCTAATAAAATGAGGAAATTGCA
TCGCATTGTCTGAGTAGGTGTCATTCTATTCTGGGGGGTGGGGTGGGGCAGGACAGCAAGGGGGAGGATT
GGGAAGAGAATAGCAGGCATGCTGGGGAGCGGCCGCAGGAACCCCTAGTGATGGAGTTGGCCACTCCCTC
TCTGCGCGCTCGCTCGCTCACTGAGGCCGGGCGACCAAAGGTCGCCCGACGCCCGGGCTTTGCCCGGGCG
GCCTCAGTGAGCGAGCGAGCGCGCAGCTGCCTGCAGGGGCGCCTGATGCGGTATTTTCTCCTTACGCATC
TGTGCGGTATTTCACACCGCATA
[95 nt withheld, positions 6674-6768]
T
[46 nt withheld, positions 6770-6815]
C
[141 nt withheld, positions 6817-6957]
CCTTTGACGTTGGAGTCCACGTTCTTT
[37 nt withheld, positions 6985-7021]
ACTCTATCTCGGGCTATTCTTTTGATTTATAAGGGATTTTGCCGATTTCGGTCTATTGGTTAAAAAATGA
GCTGATTTAACAAAAATTTAACGCGAATTTTAACAAAATATTAACGTTTACAATTTTATGGTGCACTCTC
AGTACAATCTGCTCTGATGCCGCATAGTTAAGCCAGCCCCGACACCCGCCAACACCCGCTGACGCGCCCT
GACGGGCTTGTCTGCTCCCGGCATCCGCTTACAGACAAGCTGTGACCGTCTCCGGGAGCTGCATGTGTCA
GAGGTTTTCACCGTCATCACCGAAACGCGCGAGACGAAAGGGCCTCGTGATACGCCTATTTTTATAGGTT
AATGTCATGATAATAATGGTTTCTTAGACGTCAGGTGGCACTTTTCGGGGAAATGTGCGCGGAACCCCTA
TTTGTTTATTTTTCTAAATACATTCAAATATGTATCCGCTCATGAGACAATAACCCTGATAAATGCTTCA
ATAATATTGAAAAAGGAAGAGTATGAGTATTCAACATTTCCGTGTCGCCCTTATTCCCTTTTTTGCGGCA
TTTTGCCTTCCTGTTTTTGCTCACCCAGAAACGCTGGTGAAAGTAAAAGATGCTGAAGATCAGTTGGGTG
CACGAGTGGGTTACATCGAACTGGATCTCAACAGCGGTAAGATCCTTGAGAGTTTTCGCCCCGAAGAACG
TTTTCCAATGATGAGCACTTTTAAAGTTCTGCTATGTGGCGCGGTATTATCCCGTATTGACGCCGGGCAA
GAGCAACTCGGTCGCCGCATACACTATTCTCAGAATGACTTGGTTGAGTACTCACCAGTCACAGAAAAGC
ATCTTACGGATGGCATGACAGTAAGAGAATTATGCAGTGCTGCCATAACCATGAGTGATAACACTGCGGC
CAACTTACTTCTGACAACGATCGGAGGACCGAAGGAGCTAACCGCTTTTTTGCACAACATGGGGGATCAT
GTAACTCGCCTTGATCGTTGGGAACCGGAGCTGAATGAAGCCATACCAAACGACGAGCGTGACACCACGA
TGCCTGTAGCAATGGCAACAACGTTGCGCAAACTATTAACTGGCGAACTACTTACTCTAGCTTCCCGGCA
ACAATTAATAGACTGGATGGAGGCGGATAAAGTTGCAGGACCACTTCTGCGCTCGGCCCTTCCGGCTGGC
TGGTTTATTGCTGATAAATCTGGAGCCGGTGAGCGTGGAAGCCGCGGTATCATTGCAGCACTGGGGCCAG
ATGGTAAGCCCTCCCGTATCGTAGTTATCTACACGACGGGGAGTCAGGCAACTATGGATGAACGAAATAG
ACAGATCGCTGAGATAGGTGCCTCACTGATTAAGCATTGGTAACTGTCAGACCAAGTTTACTCATATATA
CTTTAGATTGATTTAAAACTTCATTTTTAATTTAAAAGGATCTAGGTGAAGATCCTTTTTGATAATCTCA
TGACCAAAATCCCTTAACGTGAGTTTTCGTTCCACTGAGCGTCAGACCCCGTAGAAAAGATCAAAGGATC
TTCTTGAGATCCTTTTTTTCTGCGCGTAATCTGCTGCTTGCAAACAAAAAAACCACCGCTACCAGCGGTG
GTTTGTTTGCCGGATCAAGAGCTACCAACTCTTTTTCCGAAGGTAACTGGCTTCAGCAGAGCGCAGATAC
CAAATACTGTTCTTCTAGTGTAGCCGTAGTTAGGCCACCACTTCAAGAACTCTGTAGCACCGCCTACATA
CCTCGCTCTGCTAATCCTGTTACCAGTGGCTGCTGCCAGTGGCGATAAGTCGTGTCTTACCGGGTTGGAC
TCAAGACGATAGTTACCGGATAAGGCGCAGCGGTCGGGCTGAACGGGGGGTTCGTGCACACAGCCCAGCT
TGGAGCGAACGACCTACACCGAACTGAGATACCTACAGCGTGAGCTATGAGAAAGCGCCACGCTTCCCGA
AGGGAGAAAGGCGGACAGGTATCCGGTAAGCGGCAGGGTCGGAACAGGAGAGCGCACGAGGGAGCTTCCA
GGGGGAAACGCCTGGTATCTTTATAGTCCTGTCGGGTTTCGCCACCTCTGACTTGAGCGTCGATTTTTGT
GATGCTCGTCAGGGGGGCGGAGCCTATGGAAAAACGCCAGCAACGCGGCCTTTTTACGGTTCCTGGCCTT
TTGCTGGCCTTTTGCTCACATG
